>Addgene plasmid #143012 | TFORF0127 | addgene full sequence | sequence record 462923 | Addgene NGS Result
TTAATGTAGTCTTATGCAATACTCTTGTAGTCTTGCAACATGGTAACGATGAGTTAGCAACATGCCTTAC
AAGGAGAGAAAAAGCACCGTGCATGCCGATTGGTGGAAGTAAGGTGGTACGATCGTGCCTTATTAGGAAG
GCAACAGACGGGTCTGACATGGATTGGACGAACCACTGAATTGCCGCATTGCAGAGATATTGTATTTAAG
TGCCTAGCTCGATACATAAACGGGTCTCTCTGGTTAGACCAGATCTGAGCCTGGGAGCTCTCTGGCTAAC
TAGGGAACCCACTGCTTAAGCCTCAATAAAGCTTGCCTTGAGTGCTTCAAGTAGTGTGTGCCCGTCTGTT
GTGTGACTCTGGTAACTAGAGATCCCTCAGACCCTTTTAGTCAGTGTGGAAAATCTCTAGCAGTGGCGCC
CGAACAGGGACTTGAAAGCGAAAGGGAAACCAGAGGAGCTCTCTCGACGCAGGACTCGGCTTGCTGAAGC
GCGCACGGCAAGAGGCGAGGGGCGGCGACTGGTGAGTACGCCAAAAATTTTGACTAGCGGAGGCTAGAAG
GAGAGAGATGGGTGCGAGAGCGTCAGTATTAAGCGGGGGAGAATTAGATCGCGATGGGAAAAAATTCGGT
TAAGGCCAGGGGGAAAGAAAAAATATAAATTAAAACATATAGTATGGGCAAGCAGGGAGCTAGAACGATT
CGCAGTTAATCCTGGCCTGTTAGAAACATCAGAAGGCTGTAGACAAATACTGGGACAGCTACAACCATCC
CTTCAGACAGGATCAGAAGAACTTAGATCATTATATAATACAGTAGCAACCCTCTATTGTGTGCATCAAA
GGATAGAGATAAAAGACACCAAGGAAGCTTTAGACAAGATAGAGGAAGAGCAAAACAAAAGTAAGACCAC
CGCACAGCAAGCGGCCGCTGATCTTCAGACCTGGAGGAGGAGATATGAGGGACAATTGGAGAAGTGAATT
ATATAAATATAAAGTAGTAAAAATTGAACCATTAGGAGTAGCACCCACCAAGGCAAAGAGAAGAGTGGTG
CAGAGAGAAAAAAGAGCAGTGGGAATAGGAGCTTTGTTCCTTGGGTTCTTGGGAGCAGCAGGAAGCACTA
TGGGCGCAGCGTCAATGACGCTGACGGTACAGGCCAGACAATTATTGTCTGGTATAGTGCAGCAGCAGAA
CAATTTGCTGAGGGCTATTGAGGCGCAACAGCATCTGTTGCAACTCACAGTCTGGGGCATCAAGCAGCTC
CAGGCAAGAATCCTGGCTGTGGAAAGATACCTAAAGGATCAACAGCTCCTGGGGATTTGGGGTTGCTCTG
GAAAACTCATTTGCACCACTGCTGTGCCTTGGAATGCTAGTTGGAGTAATAAATCTCTGGAACAGATTTG
GAATCACACGACCTGGATGGAGTGGGACAGAGAAATTAACAATTACACAAGCTTAATACACTCCTTAATT
GAAGAATCGCAAAACCAGCAAGAAAAGAATGAACAAGAATTATTGGAATTAGATAAATGGGCAAGTTTGT
GGAATTGGTTTAACATAACAAATTGGCTGTGGTATATAAAATTATTCATAATGATAGTAGGAGGCTTGGT
AGGTTTAAGAATAGTTTTTGCTGTACTTTCTATAGTGAATAGAGTTAGGCAGGGATATTCACCATTATCG
TTTCAGACCCACCTCCCAACCCCGAGGGGACCCATGCATTGCATCTCAATTAGTCAGCAACCAGGTGTGG
AAAGTCCCCAGGCTCCCCAGCAGGCAGAAGTATGCAAAGCATGCGTCTCAATTAGTCAGCAACCATAGTC
CCGCCCCTAACTCCGCCCATCCCGCCCCTAACTCCGCCCAGTTCCGCCCATTCTCCGCCCCATGGCTGAC
TAATTTTTTTTATTTATGCAGAGGCCGAGGCCGCCTCGGCCTCTGAGCTATTCCAGAAGTAGTGAGGAGG
CTTTTTTGGAGGCCTAGGCTTTTGCAAAAAGCTTTCTAGAGGTACCACCGGAGCTTACCATGACCGAGTA
CAAGCCCACGGTGCGCCTCGCCACCCGCGACGACGTCCCCAGGGCCGTACGCACCCTCGCCGCCGCGTTC
GCCGACTACCCCGCCACGCGCCACACCGTCGATCCGGACCGCCACATCGAGCGGGTCACCGAGCTGCAAG
AACTCTTCCTCACGCGCGTCGGGCTCGACATCGGCAAGGTGTGGGTCGCGGACGACGGCGCCGCCGTGGC
GGTCTGGACCACGCCGGAGAGCGTCGAAGCGGGGGCGGTGTTCGCCGAGATCGGCCCGCGCATGGCCGAG
TTGAGCGGTTCCCGGCTGGCCGCGCAGCAACAGATGGAAGGCCTCCTGGCGCCGCACCGGCCCAAGGAGC
CCGCGTGGTTCCTGGCCACCGTCGGCGTCTCGCCCGACCACCAGGGCAAGGGTCTGGGCAGCGCCGTCGT
GCTCCCCGGAGTGGAGGCGGCCGAGCGCGCCGGGGTGCCCGCCTTCCTGGAGACCTCCGCGCCCCGCAAC
CTCCCCTTCTACGAGCGGCTCGGCTTCACCGTCACCGCCGACGTCGAGGTGCCCGAAGGACCGCGCACCT
GGTGCATGACCCGCAAGCCCGGTGCCAGTTAACGAATTCTAGATCTTGAGACAAATGGCAGTATTCATCC
ACAATTTTAAAAGAAAAGGGGGGATTGGGGGGTACAGTGCAGGGGAAAGAATAGTAGACATAATAGCAAC
AGACATACAAACTAAAGAATTACAAAAACAAATTACAAAAATTCAAAATTTTCGGGTTTATTACAGGGAC
AGCAGAGATCCACTTTGGCGCCGGCTCGAGGCCTGCAGGTGCAAAGATGGATAAAGTTTTAAACAGAGAG
GAATCTTTGCAGCTAATGGACCTTCTAGGTCTTGAAAGGAGTGGGAATTGGCTCCGGTGCCCGTCAGTGG
GCAGAGCGCACATCGCCCACAGTCCCCGAGAAGTTGGGGGGAGGGGTCGGCAATTGAACCGGTGCCTAGA
GAAGGTGGCGCGGGGTAAACTGGGAAAGTGATGTCGTGTACTGGCTCCGCCTTTTTCCCGAGGGTGGGGG
AGAACCGTATATAAGTGCAGTAGTCGCCGTGAACGTTCTTTTTCGCAACGGGTTTGCCGCCAGAACACAG
GTAAGTGCCGTGTGTGGTTCCCGCGGGCCTGGCCTCTTTACGGGTTATGGCCCTTGCGTGCCTTGAATTA
CTTCCACCTGGCTGCAGTACGTGATTCTTGATCCCGAGCTTCGGGTTGGAAGTGGGTGGGAGAGTTCGAG
GCCTTGCGCTTAAGGAGCCCCTTCGCCTCGTGCTTGAGTTGAGGCCTGGCCTGGGCGCTGGGGCCGCCGC
GTGCGAATCTGGTGGCACCTTCGCGCCTGTCTCGCTGCTTTCGATAAGTCTCTAGCCATTTAAAATTTTT
GATGACCTGCTGCGACGCTTTTTTTCTGGCAAGATAGTCTTGTAAATGCGGGCCAAGATCTGCACACTGG
TATTTCGGTTTTTGGGGCCGCGGGCGGCGACGGGGCCCGTGCGTCCCAGCGCACATGTTCGGCGAGGCGG
GGCCTGCGAGCGCGGCCACCGAGAATCGGACGGGGGTAGTCTCAAGCTGGCCGGCCTGCTCTGGTGCCTG
GCCTCGCGCCGCCGTGTATCGCCCCGCCCTGGGCGGCAAGGCTGGCCCGGTCGGCACCAGTTGCGTGAGC
GGAAAGATGGCCGCTTCCCGGCCCTGCTGCAGGGAGCTCAAAATGGAGGACGCGGCGCTCGGGAGAGCGG
GCGGGTGAGTCACCCACACAAAGGAAAAGGGCCTTTCCGTCCTCAGCCGTCGCTTCATGTGACTCCACGG
AGTACCGGGCGCCGTCCAGGCACCTCGATTAGTTCTCGAGCTTTTGGAGTACGTCGTCTTTAGGTTGGGG
GGAGGGGTTTTATGCGATGGAGTTTCCCCACACTGAGTGGGTGGAGACTGAAGTTAGGCCAGCTTGGCAC
TTGATGTAATTCTCCTTGGAATTTGCCCTTTTTGAGTTTGGATCTTGGTTCATTCTCAAGCCTCAGACAG
TGGTTCAAAGTTTTTTTCTTCCATTTCAGGTGTCGTGAGGCTAGCACCGCCACCATGCTTGCCGCTACCT
GTAATAAGATAGGCAGCCCCAGCCCGTCTCCCTCCTCCCTCTCGGACAGCTCTTCTTCCTTCGGCAAAGG
CTTCCACCCCTGGAAACGCTCCTCGTCCTCTTCTTCCGCCAGCTGCAACGTAGTGGGTTCCAGTCTCTCA
AGCTTCGGCGTGTCCGGGGCCTCCAGGAACGGCGGCTCGTCCTCGGCGGCTGCGGCGGCCGCGGCAGCAG
CCGCGGCTGCCGCGGCCCTGGTGTCCGACTCGTTCAGCTGCGGCGGCTCGCCTGGCTCCAGCGCCTTCTC
CCTCACCTCCAGCAGCGCCGCAGCCGCCGCCGCCGCCGCCGCAGCCGCCGCCTCCAGCTCGCCCTTCGCC
AACGACTACTCTGTTTTCCAGGCCCCCGGAGTTTCCGGGGGCAGCGGCGGCGGCGGCGGGGGCGGCGGCG
GCGGCTCCTCCGCGCACTCGCAGGACGGCTCCCACCAGCCGGTGTTCATCTCCAAGGTGCACACCTCTGT
GGACGGGCTGCAGGGCATCTACCCGCGGGTGGGCATGGCGCACCCGTACGAGTCGTGGTTTAAGCCCTCG
CACCCGGGCCTGGGTGCTGCGGGCGAGGTGGGCTCGGCCGGCGCCTCCAGCTGGTGGGACGTGGGGGCCG
GCTGGATCGACGTGCAGAACCCGAACAGCGCGGCTGCGCTGCCCGGCTCGCTGCACCCTGCCGCCGGGGG
GCTCCAAACCTCGCTGCACTCGCCGCTCGGAGGCTACAACTCGGATTACTCGGGCCTGAGTCACTCGGCC
TTCAGCAGCGGCGCCTCCTCGCACCTGCTCAGCCCCGCCGGGCAGCACCTCATGGACGGCTTCAAGCCAG
TGCTACCCGGCTCCTACCCGGACTCGGCCCCGTCGCCGCTGGCCGGCGCGGGGGGCTCCATGTTGAGCGC
TGGGCCTTCGGCGCCGCTGGGGGGCTCCCCGCGCTCCTCAGCTCGCCGCTACTCCGGCCGCGCCACCTGC
GACTGCCCCAACTGCCAGGAGGCAGAGCGGCTGGGCCCTGCCGGGGCGAGCTTGCGGCGCAAGGGCCTGC
ACAGCTGCCACATCCCGGGCTGCGGCAAGGTGTACGGCAAGACTTCGCACCTCAAGGCGCACCTGCGCTG
GCACACGGGCGAGCGGCCCTTCGTGTGCAACTGGCTTTTCTGCGGCAAGCGCTTCACGCGCTCCGACGAG
CTGCAGCGGCACCTGCGGACCCACACCGGCGAGAAGCGCTTCGCCTGTCCAGTTTGCAACAAGCGCTTCA
TGCGCAGCGACCACCTCAGCAAGCACGTGAAGACGCACAGTGGCGGCGGCGGCGGCGGCGGCTCGGCGGG
CTCGGGCAGCGGCGGCAAGAAGGGCAGCGACACCGACAGCGAGCACAGCGCCGCGGGCAGCCCGCCCTGC
CACTCCCCAGAGCTGCTGCAGCCCCCCGAGCCCGGGCACCGCAACGGCCTAGAGTAGTAATGAACTAGTC
CGTAACTTGAAAGTATTTCGATTTCTTGGCTTTATATATCTTGTGGAAAGGACGAAGCGACCGCTCGTCA
ATGATCAGGACGCGTTAAGTCGACAATCAACCTCTGGATTACAAAATTTGTGAAAGATTGACTGGTATTC
TTAACTATGTTGCTCCTTTTACGCTATGTGGATACGCTGCTTTAATGCCTTTGTATCATGCTATTGCTTC
CCGTATGGCTTTCATTTTCTCCTCCTTGTATAAATCCTGGTTGCTGTCTCTTTATGAGGAGTTGTGGCCC
GTTGTCAGGCAACGTGGCGTGGTGTGCACTGTGTTTGCTGACGCAACCCCCACTGGTTGGGGCATTGCCA
CCACCTGTCAGCTCCTTTCCGGGACTTTCGCTTTCCCCCTCCCTATTGCCACGGCGGAACTCATCGCCGC
CTGCCTTGCCCGCTGCTGGACAGGGGCTCGGCTGTTGGGCACTGACAATTCCGTGGTGTTGTCGGGGAAA
TCATCGTCCTTTCCTTGGCTGCTCGCCTGTGTTGCCACCTGGATTCTGCGCGGGACGTCCTTCTGCTACG
TCCCTTCGGCCCTCAATCCAGCGGACCTTCCTTCCCGCGGCCTGCTGCCGGCTCTGCGGCCTCTTCCGCG
TCTTCGCCTTCGCCCTCAGACGAGTCGGATCTCCCTTTGGGCCGCCTCCCCGCGTCGACTTTAAGACCAA
TGACTTACAAGGCAGCTGTAGATCTTAGCCACTTTTTAAAAGAAAAGGGGGGACTGGAAGGGCTAATTCA
CTCCCAACGAAGACAAGATCTGCTTTTTGCTTGTACTGGGTCTCTCTGGTTAGACCAGATCTGAGCCTGG
GAGCTCTCTGGCTAACTAGGGAACCCACTGCTTAAGCCTCAATAAAGCTTGCCTTGAGTGCTTCAAGTAG
TGTGTGCCCGTCTGTTGTGTGACTCTGGTAACTAGAGATCCCTCAGACCCTTTTAGTCAGTGTGGAAAAT
CTCTAGCAGTACGTATAGTAGTTCATGTCATCTTATTATTCAGTATTTATAACTTGCAAAGAAATGAATA
TCAGAGAGTGAGAGGAACTTGTTTATTGCAGCTTATAATGGTTACAAATAAAGCAATAGCATCACAAATT
TCACAAATAAAGCATTTTTTTCACTGCATTCTAGTTGTGGTTTGTCCAAACTCATCAATGTATCTTATCA
TGTCTGGCTCTAGCTATCCCGCCCCTAACTCCGCCCATCCCGCCCCTAACTCCGCCCAGTTCCGCCCATT
CTCCGCCCCATGGCTGACTAATTTTTTTTATTTATGCAGAGGCCGAGGCCGCCTCGGCCTCTGAGCTATT
CCAGAAGTAGTGAGGAGGCTTTTTTGGAGGCCTAGGGACGTACCCAATTCGCCCTATAGTGAGTCGTATT
ACGCGCGCTCACTGGCCGTCGTTTTACAACGTCGTGACTGGGAAAACCCTGGCGTTACCCAACTTAATCG
CCTTGCAGCACATCCCCCTTTCGCCAGCTGGCGTAATAGCGAAGAGGCCCGCACCGATCGCCCTTCCCAA
CAGTTGCGCAGCCTGAATGGCGAATGGG
[124 nt withheld, positions 7169-7292]
C
[91 nt withheld, positions 7294-7384]
A
[49 nt withheld, positions 7386-7434]
CCTTTGACGTTGGAGTCCACGTTCTTT
[37 nt withheld, positions 7462-7498]
ACCCTATCTCGGTCTATTCTTTTGATTTATAAGGGATTTTGCCGATTTCGGCCTATTGGTTAAAAAATGA
GCTGATTTAACAAAAATTTAACGCGAATTTTAACAAAATATTAACGCTTACAATTTAGGTGGCACTTTTC
GGGGAAATGTGCGCGGAACCCCTATTTGTTTATTTTTCTAAATACATTCAAATATGTATCCGCTCATGAG
ACAATAACCCTGATAAATGCTTCAATAATATTGAAAAAGGAAGAGTATGAGTATTCAACATTTCCGTGTC
GCCCTTATTCCCTTTTTTGCGGCATTTTGCCTTCCTGTTTTTGCTCACCCAGAAACGCTGGTGAAAGTAA
AAGATGCTGAAGATCAGTTGGGTGCACGAGTGGGTTACATCGAACTGGATCTCAACAGCGGTAAGATCCT
TGAGAGTTTTCGCCCCGAAGAACGTTTTCCAATGATGAGCACTTTTAAAGTTCTGCTATGTGGCGCGGTA
TTATCCCGTATTGACGCCGGGCAAGAGCAACTCGGTCGCCGCATACACTATTCTCAGAATGACTTGGTTG
AGTACTCACCAGTCACAGAAAAGCATCTTACGGATGGCATGACAGTAAGAGAATTATGCAGTGCTGCCAT
AACCATGAGTGATAACACTGCGGCCAACTTACTTCTGACAACGATCGGAGGACCGAAGGAGCTAACCGCT
TTTTTGCACAACATGGGGGATCATGTAACTCGCCTTGATCGTTGGGAACCGGAGCTGAATGAAGCCATAC
CAAACGACGAGCGTGACACCACGATGCCTGTAGCAATGGCAACAACGTTGCGCAAACTATTAACTGGCGA
ACTACTTACTCTAGCTTCCCGGCAACAATTAATAGACTGGATGGAGGCGGATAAAGTTGCAGGACCACTT
CTGCGCTCGGCCCTTCCGGCTGGCTGGTTTATTGCTGATAAATCTGGAGCCGGTGAGCGTGGGTCTCGCG
GTATCATTGCAGCACTGGGGCCAGATGGTAAGCCCTCCCGTATCGTAGTTATCTACACGACGGGGAGTCA
GGCAACTATGGATGAACGAAATAGACAGATCGCTGAGATAGGTGCCTCACTGATTAAGCATTGGTAACTG
TCAGACCAAGTTTACTCATATATACTTTAGATTGATTTAAAACTTCATTTTTAATTTAAAAGGATCTAGG
TGAAGATCCTTTTTGATAATCTCATGACCAAAATCCCTTAACGTGAGTTTTCGTTCCACTGAGCGTCAGA
CCCCGTAGAAAAGATCAAAGGATCTTCTTGAGATCCTTTTTTTCTGCGCGTAATCTGCTGCTTGCAAACA
AAAAAACCACCGCTACCAGCGGTGGTTTGTTTGCCGGATCAAGAGCTACCAACTCTTTTTCCGAAGGTAA
CTGGCTTCAGCAGAGCGCAGATACCAAATACTGTTCTTCTAGTGTAGCCGTAGTTAGGCCACCACTTCAA
GAACTCTGTAGCACCGCCTACATACCTCGCTCTGCTAATCCTGTTACCAGTGGCTGCTGCCAGTGGCGAT
AAGTCGTGTCTTACCGGGTTGGACTCAAGACGATAGTTACCGGATAAGGCGCAGCGGTCGGGCTGAACGG
GGGGTTCGTGCACACAGCCCAGCTTGGAGCGAACGACCTACACCGAACTGAGATACCTACAGCGTGAGCT
ATGAGAAAGCGCCACGCTTCCCGAAGGGAGAAAGGCGGACAGGTATCCGGTAAGCGGCAGGGTCGGAACA
GGAGAGCGCACGAGGGAGCTTCCAGGGGGAAACGCCTGGTATCTTTATAGTCCTGTCGGGTTTCGCCACC
TCTGACTTGAGCGTCGATTTTTGTGATGCTCGTCAGGGGGGCGGAGCCTATGGAAAAACGCCAGCAACGC
GGCCTTTTTACGGTTCCTGGCCTTTTGCTGGCCTTTTGCTCACATGTTCTTTCCTGCGTTATCCCCTGAT
TCTGTGGATAACCGTATTACCGCCTTTGAGTGAGCTGATACCGCTCGCCGCAGCCGAACGACCGAGCGCA
GCGAGTCAGTGAGCGAGGAAGCGGAAGAGCGCCCAATACGCAAACCGCCTCTCCCCGCGCGTTGGCCGAT
TCATTAATGCAGCTGGCACGACAGGTTTCCCGACTGGAAAGCGGGCAGTGAGCGCAACGCAATTAATGTG
AGTTAGCTCACTCATTAGGCACCCCAGGCTTTACACTTTATGCTTCCGGCTCGTATGTTGTGTGGAATTG
TGAGCGGATAACAATTTCACACAGGAAACAGCTATGACCATGATTACGCCAAGCGCGCAATTAACCCTCA
CTAAAGGGAACAAAAGCTGGAGCTGCAAGC
Features (pLannotate 1.2.2; 31 found; start..end, strand, type, name):
      5..231     +  promoter       RSV promoter: Rous sarcoma virus enhancer/promoter
    232..412     +  LTR            5' LTR (truncated): truncated 5' long terminal repeat (LTR) from HIV-1
    459..584     +  misc_feature   HIV-1 Ψ: packaging signal of human immunodeficiency virus type 1
    568..931     +  CDS            HIV-1 gag (fragment): gag protein from human immunodeficiency virus 1; gag
   1077..1310    +  misc_feature   RRE: The Rev response element (RRE) of HIV-1 allows for Rev-dependent mRNA export from the nucleus to the cytoplasm.
   1687..1713    +  CDS            Rev (fragment): human immunodeficiency virus 1 (HIV-1) Rev protein; rev; enhances nuclear export of unspliced and incompletely spliced viral mRNAs
   1720..1743    +  promoter       SV40 promoter (fragment): SV40 early promoter
   1744..1815    +  promoter       SV40 promoter (fragment): SV40 enhancer and early promoter
   1839..1974    +  rep_origin     SV40 ori: SV40 origin of replication
   2020..2616    +  CDS            PuroR (fragment): puromycin N-acetyltransferase; pac from Streptomyces; confers resistance to puromycin
   2665..2782    +  misc_feature   cPPT/CTS: central polypurine tract and central termination sequence of HIV-1
   2847..2913    +  CDS            small t antigen (fragment): SV40 (simian virus 40) small t antigen
   2920..4098    +  promoter       EF-1α promoter: strong constitutive promoter for human elongation factor EF-1α
   4115..5584    +  CDS            SP8: SP8_HUMAN - Experimental evidence at protein level: Swiss-Prot protein existence level 1. Transcription factor which plays a key role in limb development. Positively regulates FGF8 expression in the apical ectodermal ridge (AER) and contributes to limb outgrowth in embryos (By similarity). From Homo sapiens (Human).
   5600..5653    +  promoter       U6 promoter (fragment): RNA polymerase III promoter for human U6 snRNA
   5695..6283    +  misc_feature   WPRE: woodchuck hepatitis virus posttranscriptional regulatory element
   6334..6353    +  misc_feature   cPPT/CTS (fragment): central polypurine tract and central termination sequence of HIV-1
   6355..6588    +  LTR            3' LTR (ΔU3): self-inactivating 3' long terminal repeat (LTR) from HIV-1
   6666..6787    +  polyA_signal   SV40 poly(A) signal: SV40 polyadenylation signal
   6827..6962    +  rep_origin     SV40 ori: SV40 origin of replication
   6983..7001    -  promoter       T7 promoter: promoter for bacteriophage T7 RNA polymerase
   7009..7164    +  CDS            lacZα (fragment): LacZα fragment of β-galactosidase; lacZ fragment
   7169..7597    +  rep_origin     f1 ori (sequence partly withheld): f1 bacteriophage origin of replication; arrow indicates direction of (+) strand synthesis
   7650..7754    +  promoter       AmpR promoter: bla
   7755..8615    +  CDS            AmpR: β-lactamase; bla; confers resistance to ampicillin, carbenicillin, and related antibiotics
   8786..9374    +  rep_origin     ori: high-copy-number ColE1/pMB1/pBR322/pUC origin of replication
   9557..9649    +  CDS            lacI (fragment): lac repressor; lacI; The lac repressor binds to the lac operator to inhibit transcription in E. coli. This inhibition can be relieved by adding lactose or isopropyl-β-D-thiogalactopyranoside (IPTG).
   9662..9683    +  protein_bind   CAP binding site: CAP binding activates transcription in the presence of cAMP. E. coli catabolite activator protein
   9698..9728    +  promoter       lac promoter: promoter for the E. coli lac operon
   9736..9752    +  protein_bind   lac operator: The lac repressor binds to the lac operator to inhibit transcription in E. coli. This inhibition can be relieved by adding lactose or isopropyl-β-D-thiogalactopyranoside (IPTG). lac repressor encoded by lacI
   9797..9815    +  promoter       T3 promoter: promoter for bacteriophage T3 RNA polymerase
