[The description below was written by a language model from this plasmid's Addgene catalogue record and pLannotate feature annotations shown in this document.]
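Description:
TFORF0127 is a lentiviral mammalian expression plasmid built on the pLX_TRC317 backbone from the Broad Institute Genetic Perturbation Platform. It carries the human transcription factor SP8 (also known as BTD) as an open reading frame for overexpression. It belongs to a barcoded transcription factor ORF collection in which each construct carries a unique 24-bp barcode, so that individual factors can be identified by sequencing in pooled screens. The barcode is not annotated as a separate feature in the table. In bacteria the plasmid is maintained through a high-copy ColE1/pUC-type origin and selected with ampicillin via β-lactamase. An f1 origin and remnants of a lac/lacZα cloning region flanked by T7 and T3 promoters are also present. The depositor notes a risk of recombination, which is typical of LTR-containing plasmids.

The viral cassette has a third-generation, self-inactivating layout. An RSV promoter drives a truncated HIV-1 5' LTR, followed by the Ψ packaging signal with a gag fragment, the RRE for Rev-dependent export of the genomic RNA, and a cPPT/CTS element. The cassette ends with a ΔU3 3' LTR and a downstream SV40 polyadenylation signal. Within the provirus, an SV40 early promoter/origin region precedes the puromycin N-acetyltransferase gene, allowing selection of transduced cells. A separate EF-1α promoter drives the SP8 coding sequence. A WPRE downstream of the ORF enhances transcript stability and expression. The short U6 promoter fragment annotated between the ORF and the WPRE is probably just a residual or primer-site sequence, not a functional Pol III unit. The ORF was produced by gene synthesis, and the construct is intended for SP8 overexpression, for example in directed differentiation screens.
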