Addgene plasmid #143012: TFORF0127
Purpose: Lentiviral vector for overexpressing transcription factor ORFs with unique 24-bp barcodes. Barcodes facilitate identification of transcription factors in pooled screens.
Depositing lab: Feng Zhang. Depositing organization: Broad Institute. Publication: A transcription factor atlas of directed differentiation. Joung J, Ma S, Tay T, Geiger-Schuller KR, Kirchgatterer PC, Verdine VK, Guo B, Arias-Garcia MA, Allen WE, Singh A, Kuksenko O, Abudayyeh OO, Gootenberg JS, Fu Z, Macrae RK, Buenrostro JD, Regev A, Zhang F. Cell. 2023 Jan 5;186(1):209-229.e26. doi: 10.1016/j.cell.2022.11.026. PubMed 36608654.
Backbone
  Vector backbone: pLX_TRC317
  Backbone manufacturer: Broad Institute Genetic Perturbation Platform
  Backbone size w/o insert (bp): 8264
  Vector type: Mammalian Expression, Lentiviral
  Selectable markers: Puromycin
Growth in bacteria
  Bacterial resistance: Ampicillin, 100 μg/mL
  Growth temperature: 30°C
  Growth strain: NEB Stable
  Copy number: High Copy
Gene/Insert
  Gene/Insert name: SP8
  Species: H. sapiens (human)
  Insert size (bp): 1574
  Entrez Gene: SP8 (a.k.a. BTD)
  Promoter: EF1a
  Cloning method: Unknown
  Sequencing primers: 5′ GGGTGGAGACTGAAGTTAGGCCAG; 3′ CACATAGCGTAAAAGGAGCAACATAG
Terms and licenses: Academic/Nonprofit Terms; Industry Terms: Not Available to Industry
Depositor comments: NM_198956,ENST00000361443 . The transcription factor ORF portion of this plasmid was synthesized by Genewiz. Please test multiple small colonies in case of plasmid recombination. To make this collection available in a timely manner, a portion of this collection was not fully sequenced by Addgene. If an Addgene verified full plasmid sequence is not available, please contact us prior to placing an order to request the full sequence.
How to cite: TFORF0127 was a gift from Feng Zhang (Addgene plasmid # 143012 ; http://n2t.net/addgene:143012 ; RRID:Addgene_143012)
