>Addgene plasmid #143012 | TFORF0127 | depositor partial sequence | sequence record 281174 | Insert
ACCGCCACCATGCTTGCCGCTACCTGTAATAAGATAGGCAGCCCCAGCCCGTCTCCCTCCTCCCTCTCGG
ACAGCTCTTCTTCCTTCGGCAAAGGCTTCCACCCCTGGAAACGCTCCTCGTCCTCTTCTTCCGCCAGCTG
CAACGTAGTGGGTTCCAGTCTCTCAAGCTTCGGCGTGTCCGGGGCCTCCAGGAACGGCGGCTCGTCCTCG
GCGGCTGCGGCGGCCGCGGCAGCAGCCGCGGCTGCCGCGGCCCTGGTGTCCGACTCGTTCAGCTGCGGCG
GCTCGCCTGGCTCCAGCGCCTTCTCCCTCACCTCCAGCAGCGCCGCAGCCGCCGCCGCCGCCGCCGCAGC
CGCCGCCTCCAGCTCGCCCTTCGCCAACGACTACTCTGTTTTCCAGGCCCCCGGAGTTTCCGGGGGCAGC
GGCGGCGGCGGCGGGGGCGGCGGCGGCGGCTCCTCCGCGCACTCGCAGGACGGCTCCCACCAGCCGGTGT
TCATCTCCAAGGTGCACACCTCTGTGGACGGGCTGCAGGGCATCTACCCGCGGGTGGGCATGGCGCACCC
GTACGAGTCGTGGTTTAAGCCCTCGCACCCGGGCCTGGGTGCTGCGGGCGAGGTGGGCTCGGCCGGCGCC
TCCAGCTGGTGGGACGTGGGGGCCGGCTGGATCGACGTGCAGAACCCGAACAGCGCGGCTGCGCTGCCCG
GCTCGCTGCACCCTGCCGCCGGGGGGCTCCAAACCTCGCTGCACTCGCCGCTCGGAGGCTACAACTCGGA
TTACTCGGGCCTGAGTCACTCGGCCTTCAGCAGCGGCGCCTCCTCGCACCTGCTCAGCCCCGCCGGGCAG
CACCTCATGGACGGCTTCAAGCCAGTGCTACCCGGCTCCTACCCGGACTCGGCCCCGTCGCCGCTGGCCG
GCGCGGGGGGCTCCATGTTGAGCGCTGGGCCTTCGGCGCCGCTGGGGGGCTCCCCGCGCTCCTCAGCTCG
CCGCTACTCCGGCCGCGCCACCTGCGACTGCCCCAACTGCCAGGAGGCAGAGCGGCTGGGCCCTGCCGGG
GCGAGCTTGCGGCGCAAGGGCCTGCACAGCTGCCACATCCCGGGCTGCGGCAAGGTGTACGGCAAGACTT
CGCACCTCAAGGCGCACCTGCGCTGGCACACGGGCGAGCGGCCCTTCGTGTGCAACTGGCTTTTCTGCGG
CAAGCGCTTCACGCGCTCCGACGAGCTGCAGCGGCACCTGCGGACCCACACCGGCGAGAAGCGCTTCGCC
TGTCCAGTTTGCAACAAGCGCTTCATGCGCAGCGACCACCTCAGCAAGCACGTGAAGACGCACAGTGGCG
GCGGCGGCGGCGGCGGCTCGGCGGGCTCGGGCAGCGGCGGCAAGAAGGGCAGCGACACCGACAGCGAGCA
CAGCGCCGCGGGCAGCCCGCCCTGCCACTCCCCAGAGCTGCTGCAGCCCCCCGAGCCCGGGCACCGCAAC
GGCCTAGAGTAGTAATGAACTAGTCCGTAACTTGAAAGTATTTCGATTTCTTGGCTTTATATATCTTGTG
GAAAGGACGAAGCGACCGCTCGTCAATGATCAGG
