>Addgene plasmid #143012 | TFORF0127 | depositor partial sequence | sequence record 281175 | Barcode
AGCGACCGCTCGTCAATGATCAGG
